Addgene plasmid #75931: MOS gRNA (BRDN0001146861)
Purpose: 3rd generation lentiviral gRNA plasmid targeting human MOS
Depositing lab: John Doench & David Root. Depositing organization: Broad Institute. Publication: Optimized sgRNA design to maximize activity and minimize off-target effects of CRISPR-Cas9. Doench JG, Fusi N, Sullender M, Hegde M, Vaimberg EW, Donovan KF, Smith I, Tothova Z, Wilen C, Orchard R, Virgin HW, Listgarten J, Root DE. Nat Biotechnol. 2016 Jan 18. doi: 10.1038/nbt.3437. PubMed 26780180.
Backbone
  Vector backbone: lentiGuide-Puro
  Backbone manufacturer: Zhang Lab (Addgene plasmid # 52963)
  Vector type: Mammalian Expression, Lentiviral, CRISPR
  Selectable markers: Puromycin
Growth in bacteria
  Bacterial resistance: Ampicillin, 100 μg/mL
  Growth temperature: 37°C
  Growth strain: DH5alpha
  Copy number: High Copy
Gene/Insert
  Gene/Insert name: MOS (alt names: MOS; NM_005372.1)
  gRNA/shRNA sequence: GTGTACAAGGCGACTTACCG
  Species: H. sapiens (human)
  Entrez Gene: MOS (a.k.a. MSV)
  Promoter: hU6
  Cloning method: Unknown
  Sequencing primers: 5′ U6-F; 3′ pS2-R
Terms and licenses: Academic/Nonprofit Terms; Industry Terms: Not Available to Industry
Depositor comments: The gRNA was designed to target the following Genbank reference sequence(s): NM_005372.1. Note that this plasmid does NOT contain Cas9. It should be used in conjunction with lentiCas9-Blast (Addgene #52962) or otherwise with cell lines already expressing Cas9. Browse the full kinome gRNA library at http://www.addgene.org/pooled-library/broadgpp-human-kinome/ or visit http://www.broadinstitute.org/rnai/public/ for detailed protocols and information.
How to cite: MOS gRNA (BRDN0001146861) was a gift from John Doench & David Root (Addgene plasmid # 75931 ; http://n2t.net/addgene:75931 ; RRID:Addgene_75931)
