[The description below was written by a language model from this plasmid's Addgene catalogue record and pLannotate feature annotations shown in this document.]
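Description:
MOS gRNA (BRDN0001146861) is a third-generation lentiviral guide RNA plasmid built on the lentiGuide-Puro backbone and designed to target the human MOS gene (reference transcript NM_005372.1) for CRISPR-Cas9 editing. It is part of a human kinome gRNA collection. In bacteria it is maintained at high copy through a ColE1/pUC-type origin and selected with ampicillin via the β-lactamase gene. The backbone also carries an f1 origin, an SV40 origin and poly(A) signal, and remnants of lac and T7/T3 promoter elements from the parental cloning vector.

The lentiviral transfer cassette begins with an RSV promoter fused to a truncated HIV-1 5' LTR, which makes genomic RNA production Tat-independent. This is followed by the Ψ packaging signal with a partial gag sequence and the Rev response element for Rev-dependent nuclear export. It ends in a self-inactivating ΔU3 3' LTR. Within this unit, a human U6 RNA polymerase III promoter drives the MOS-specific spacer joined to the Streptococcus pyogenes gRNA scaffold. A cPPT/CTS element, which aids nuclear import of the proviral DNA, lies between the guide cassette and the selection cassette. Downstream, the EF-1α core promoter with its intron A expresses puromycin N-acetyltransferase for selection of transduced mammalian cells, and a WPRE enhances transcript expression.

The plasmid does not encode Cas9. It is meant to be packaged into lentivirus with separate helper plasmids and used in cells that already express Cas9 or are co-transduced with a Cas9 vector such as lentiCas9-Blast, typically to knock out MOS.
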