Features (pLannotate 1.2.2; 29 found; start..end, strand, type, name):
     14..80      +  CDS            small t antigen (fragment): SV40 (simian virus 40) small t antigen
    106..317     +  promoter       EF-1α core promoter: core promoter for human elongation factor EF-1α
    318..1256    +  intron         EF-1α intron A: intron upstream of the start codon of human EF-1α
   1278..1877    +  CDS            PuroR (fragment): puromycin N-acetyltransferase; pac from Streptomyces; confers resistance to puromycin
   1893..2481    +  misc_feature   WPRE: woodchuck hepatitis virus posttranscriptional regulatory element
   2532..2551    +  misc_feature   cPPT/CTS (fragment): central polypurine tract and central termination sequence of HIV-1
   2553..2786    +  LTR            3' LTR (ΔU3): self-inactivating 3' long terminal repeat (LTR) from HIV-1
   2864..2985    +  polyA_signal   SV40 poly(A) signal: SV40 polyadenylation signal
   3025..3160    +  rep_origin     SV40 ori: SV40 origin of replication
   3181..3199    -  promoter       T7 promoter: promoter for bacteriophage T7 RNA polymerase
   3207..3362    +  CDS            lacZα (fragment): LacZα fragment of β-galactosidase; lacZ fragment
   3367..3795    +  rep_origin     f1 ori (sequence partly withheld): f1 bacteriophage origin of replication; arrow indicates direction of (+) strand synthesis
   3848..3952    +  promoter       AmpR promoter: bla
   3953..4813    +  CDS            AmpR: β-lactamase; bla; confers resistance to ampicillin, carbenicillin, and related antibiotics
   4984..5572    +  rep_origin     ori: high-copy-number ColE1/pMB1/pBR322/pUC origin of replication
   5755..5847    +  CDS            lacI (fragment): lac repressor; lacI; The lac repressor binds to the lac operator to inhibit transcription in E. coli. This inhibition can be relieved by adding lactose or isopropyl-β-D-thiogalactopyranoside (IPTG).
   5860..5881    +  protein_bind   CAP binding site: CAP binding activates transcription in the presence of cAMP. E. coli catabolite activator protein
   5896..5926    +  promoter       lac promoter: promoter for the E. coli lac operon
   5934..5950    +  protein_bind   lac operator: The lac repressor binds to the lac operator to inhibit transcription in E. coli. This inhibition can be relieved by adding lactose or isopropyl-β-D-thiogalactopyranoside (IPTG). lac repressor encoded by lacI
   5995..6013    +  promoter       T3 promoter: promoter for bacteriophage T3 RNA polymerase
   6041..6267    +  promoter       RSV promoter: Rous sarcoma virus enhancer/promoter
   6268..6448    +  LTR            5' LTR (truncated): truncated 5' long terminal repeat (LTR) from HIV-1
   6495..6620    +  misc_feature   HIV-1 Ψ: packaging signal of human immunodeficiency virus type 1
   6604..6967    +  CDS            HIV-1 gag (fragment): gag protein from human immunodeficiency virus 1; gag
   7113..7346    +  misc_feature   RRE: The Rev response element (RRE) of HIV-1 allows for Rev-dependent mRNA export from the nucleus to the cytoplasm.
   7723..7749    +  CDS            Rev (fragment): human immunodeficiency virus 1 (HIV-1) Rev protein; rev; enhances nuclear export of unspliced and incompletely spliced viral mRNAs
   7753..7993    +  promoter       U6 promoter: RNA polymerase III promoter for human U6 snRNA
   8023..8098    +  misc_RNA       gRNA scaffold: guide RNA scaffold for the Streptococcus pyogenes CRISPR/Cas9 system
   8154..8271    +  misc_feature   cPPT/CTS: central polypurine tract and central termination sequence of HIV-1
>Addgene plasmid #75931 | MOS gRNA (BRDN0001146861) | addgene full sequence | sequence record 184850 | Addgene Assembled Sequence
CCCGGGTGCAAAGATGGATAAAGTTTTAAACAGAGAGGAATCTTTGCAGCTAATGGACCTTCTAGGTCTT
GAAAGGAGTGGGAATTGGCTCCGGTGCCCGTCAGTGGGCAGAGCGCACATCGCCCACAGTCCCCGAGAAG
TTGGGGGGAGGGGTCGGCAATTGATCCGGTGCCTAGAGAAGGTGGCGCGGGGTAAACTGGGAAAGTGATG
TCGTGTACTGGCTCCGCCTTTTTCCCGAGGGTGGGGGAGAACCGTATATAAGTGCAGTAGTCGCCGTGAA
CGTTCTTTTTCGCAACGGGTTTGCCGCCAGAACACAGGTAAGTGCCGTGTGTGGTTCCCGCGGGCCTGGC
CTCTTTACGGGTTATGGCCCTTGCGTGCCTTGAATTACTTCCACCTGGCTGCAGTACGTGATTCTTGATC
CCGAGCTTCGGGTTGGAAGTGGGTGGGAGAGTTCGAGGCCTTGCGCTTAAGGAGCCCCTTCGCCTCGTGC
TTGAGTTGAGGCCTGGCCTGGGCGCTGGGGCCGCCGCGTGCGAATCTGGTGGCACCTTCGCGCCTGTCTC
GCTGCTTTCGATAAGTCTCTAGCCATTTAAAATTTTTGATGACCTGCTGCGACGCTTTTTTTCTGGCAAG
ATAGTCTTGTAAATGCGGGCCAAGATCTGCACACTGGTATTTCGGTTTTTGGGGCCGCGGGCGGCGACGG
GGCCCGTGCGTCCCAGCGCACATGTTCGGCGAGGCGGGGCCTGCGAGCGCGGCCACCGAGAATCGGACGG
GGGTAGTCTCAAGCTGGCCGGCCTGCTCTGGTGCCTGGCCTCGCGCCGCCGTGTATCGCCCCGCCCTGGG
CGGCAAGGCTGGCCCGGTCGGCACCAGTTGCGTGAGCGGAAAGATGGCCGCTTCCCGGCCCTGCTGCAGG
GAGCTCAAAATGGAGGACGCGGCGCTCGGGAGAGCGGGCGGGTGAGTCACCCACACAAAGGAAAAGGGCC
TTTCCGTCCTCAGCCGTCGCTTCATGTGACTCCACGGAGTACCGGGCGCCGTCCAGGCACCTCGATTAGT
TCTCGAGCTTTTGGAGTACGTCGTCTTTAGGTTGGGGGGAGGGGTTTTATGCGATGGAGTTTCCCCACAC
TGAGTGGGTGGAGACTGAAGTTAGGCCAGCTTGGCACTTGATGTAATTCTCCTTGGAATTTGCCCTTTTT
GAGTTTGGATCTTGGTTCATTCTCAAGCCTCAGACAGTGGTTCAAAGTTTTTTTCTTCCATTTCAGGTGT
CGTGACGTACGGCCACCATGACCGAGTACAAGCCCACGGTGCGCCTCGCCACCCGCGACGACGTCCCCAG
GGCCGTACGCACCCTCGCCGCCGCGTTCGCCGACTACCCCGCCACGCGCCACACCGTCGATCCGGACCGC
CACATCGAGCGGGTCACCGAGCTGCAAGAACTCTTCCTCACGCGCGTCGGGCTCGACATCGGCAAGGTGT
GGGTCGCGGACGACGGCGCCGCCGTGGCGGTCTGGACCACGCCGGAGAGCGTCGAAGCGGGGGCGGTGTT
CGCCGAGATCGGCCCGCGCATGGCCGAGTTGAGCGGTTCCCGGCTGGCCGCGCAGCAACAGATGGAAGGC
CTCCTGGCGCCGCACCGGCCCAAGGAGCCCGCGTGGTTCCTGGCCACCGTCGGAGTCTCGCCCGACCACC
AGGGCAAGGGTCTGGGCAGCGCCGTCGTGCTCCCCGGAGTGGAGGCGGCCGAGCGCGCCGGGGTGCCCGC
CTTCCTGGAGACCTCCGCGCCCCGCAACCTCCCCTTCTACGAGCGGCTCGGCTTCACCGTCACCGCCGAC
GTCGAGGTGCCCGAAGGACCGCGCACCTGGTGCATGACCCGCAAGCCCGGTGCCTGAACGCGTTAAGTCG
ACAATCAACCTCTGGATTACAAAATTTGTGAAAGATTGACTGGTATTCTTAACTATGTTGCTCCTTTTAC
GCTATGTGGATACGCTGCTTTAATGCCTTTGTATCATGCTATTGCTTCCCGTATGGCTTTCATTTTCTCC
TCCTTGTATAAATCCTGGTTGCTGTCTCTTTATGAGGAGTTGTGGCCCGTTGTCAGGCAACGTGGCGTGG
TGTGCACTGTGTTTGCTGACGCAACCCCCACTGGTTGGGGCATTGCCACCACCTGTCAGCTCCTTTCCGG
GACTTTCGCTTTCCCCCTCCCTATTGCCACGGCGGAACTCATCGCCGCCTGCCTTGCCCGCTGCTGGACA
GGGGCTCGGCTGTTGGGCACTGACAATTCCGTGGTGTTGTCGGGGAAATCATCGTCCTTTCCTTGGCTGC
TCGCCTGTGTTGCCACCTGGATTCTGCGCGGGACGTCCTTCTGCTACGTCCCTTCGGCCCTCAATCCAGC
GGACCTTCCTTCCCGCGGCCTGCTGCCGGCTCTGCGGCCTCTTCCGCGTCTTCGCCTTCGCCCTCAGACG
AGTCGGATCTCCCTTTGGGCCGCCTCCCCGCGTCGACTTTAAGACCAATGACTTACAAGGCAGCTGTAGA
TCTTAGCCACTTTTTAAAAGAAAAGGGGGGACTGGAAGGGCTAATTCACTCCCAACGAAGACAAGATCTG
CTTTTTGCTTGTACTGGGTCTCTCTGGTTAGACCAGATCTGAGCCTGGGAGCTCTCTGGCTAACTAGGGA
ACCCACTGCTTAAGCCTCAATAAAGCTTGCCTTGAGTGCTTCAAGTAGTGTGTGCCCGTCTGTTGTGTGA
CTCTGGTAACTAGAGATCCCTCAGACCCTTTTAGTCAGTGTGGAAAATCTCTAGCAGTACGTATAGTAGT
TCATGTCATCTTATTATTCAGTATTTATAACTTGCAAAGAAATGAATATCAGAGAGTGAGAGGAACTTGT
TTATTGCAGCTTATAATGGTTACAAATAAAGCAATAGCATCACAAATTTCACAAATAAAGCATTTTTTTC
ACTGCATTCTAGTTGTGGTTTGTCCAAACTCATCAATGTATCTTATCATGTCTGGCTCTAGCTATCCCGC
CCCTAACTCCGCCCATCCCGCCCCTAACTCCGCCCAGTTCCGCCCATTCTCCGCCCCATGGCTGACTAAT
TTTTTTTATTTATGCAGAGGCCGAGGCCGCCTCGGCCTCTGAGCTATTCCAGAAGTAGTGAGGAGGCTTT
TTTGGAGGCCTAGGGACGTACCCAATTCGCCCTATAGTGAGTCGTATTACGCGCGCTCACTGGCCGTCGT
TTTACAACGTCGTGACTGGGAAAACCCTGGCGTTACCCAACTTAATCGCCTTGCAGCACATCCCCCTTTC
GCCAGCTGGCGTAATAGCGAAGAGGCCCGCACCGATCGCCCTTCCCAACAGTTGCGCAGCCTGAATGGCG
AATGGG
[124 nt withheld, positions 3367-3490]
C
[91 nt withheld, positions 3492-3582]
A
[49 nt withheld, positions 3584-3632]
CCTTTGACGTTGGAGTCCACGTTCTTT
[37 nt withheld, positions 3660-3696]
ACCCTATCTCGGTCTATTCTTTTGATTTATAAGGGATTTTGCCGATTTCGGCCTATTGGTTAAAAAATGA
GCTGATTTAACAAAAATTTAACGCGAATTTTAACAAAATATTAACGCTTACAATTTAGGTGGCACTTTTC
GGGGAAATGTGCGCGGAACCCCTATTTGTTTATTTTTCTAAATACATTCAAATATGTATCCGCTCATGAG
ACAATAACCCTGATAAATGCTTCAATAATATTGAAAAAGGAAGAGTATGAGTATTCAACATTTCCGTGTC
GCCCTTATTCCCTTTTTTGCGGCATTTTGCCTTCCTGTTTTTGCTCACCCAGAAACGCTGGTGAAAGTAA
AAGATGCTGAAGATCAGTTGGGTGCACGAGTGGGTTACATCGAACTGGATCTCAACAGCGGTAAGATCCT
TGAGAGTTTTCGCCCCGAAGAACGTTTTCCAATGATGAGCACTTTTAAAGTTCTGCTATGTGGCGCGGTA
TTATCCCGTATTGACGCCGGGCAAGAGCAACTCGGTCGCCGCATACACTATTCTCAGAATGACTTGGTTG
AGTACTCACCAGTCACAGAAAAGCATCTTACGGATGGCATGACAGTAAGAGAATTATGCAGTGCTGCCAT
AACCATGAGTGATAACACTGCGGCCAACTTACTTCTGACAACGATCGGAGGACCGAAGGAGCTAACCGCT
TTTTTGCACAACATGGGGGATCATGTAACTCGCCTTGATCGTTGGGAACCGGAGCTGAATGAAGCCATAC
CAAACGACGAGCGTGACACCACGATGCCTGTAGCAATGGCAACAACGTTGCGCAAACTATTAACTGGCGA
ACTACTTACTCTAGCTTCCCGGCAACAATTAATAGACTGGATGGAGGCGGATAAAGTTGCAGGACCACTT
CTGCGCTCGGCCCTTCCGGCTGGCTGGTTTATTGCTGATAAATCTGGAGCCGGTGAGCGTGGGTCTCGCG
GTATCATTGCAGCACTGGGGCCAGATGGTAAGCCCTCCCGTATCGTAGTTATCTACACGACGGGGAGTCA
GGCAACTATGGATGAACGAAATAGACAGATCGCTGAGATAGGTGCCTCACTGATTAAGCATTGGTAACTG
TCAGACCAAGTTTACTCATATATACTTTAGATTGATTTAAAACTTCATTTTTAATTTAAAAGGATCTAGG
TGAAGATCCTTTTTGATAATCTCATGACCAAAATCCCTTAACGTGAGTTTTCGTTCCACTGAGCGTCAGA
CCCCGTAGAAAAGATCAAAGGATCTTCTTGAGATCCTTTTTTTCTGCGCGTAATCTGCTGCTTGCAAACA
AAAAAACCACCGCTACCAGCGGTGGTTTGTTTGCCGGATCAAGAGCTACCAACTCTTTTTCCGAAGGTAA
CTGGCTTCAGCAGAGCGCAGATACCAAATACTGTTCTTCTAGTGTAGCCGTAGTTAGGCCACCACTTCAA
GAACTCTGTAGCACCGCCTACATACCTCGCTCTGCTAATCCTGTTACCAGTGGCTGCTGCCAGTGGCGAT
AAGTCGTGTCTTACCGGGTTGGACTCAAGACGATAGTTACCGGATAAGGCGCAGCGGTCGGGCTGAACGG
GGGGTTCGTGCACACAGCCCAGCTTGGAGCGAACGACCTACACCGAACTGAGATACCTACAGCGTGAGCT
ATGAGAAAGCGCCACGCTTCCCGAAGGGAGAAAGGCGGACAGGTATCCGGTAAGCGGCAGGGTCGGAACA
GGAGAGCGCACGAGGGAGCTTCCAGGGGGAAACGCCTGGTATCTTTATAGTCCTGTCGGGTTTCGCCACC
TCTGACTTGAGCGTCGATTTTTGTGATGCTCGTCAGGGGGGCGGAGCCTATGGAAAAACGCCAGCAACGC
GGCCTTTTTACGGTTCCTGGCCTTTTGCTGGCCTTTTGCTCACATGTTCTTTCCTGCGTTATCCCCTGAT
TCTGTGGATAACCGTATTACCGCCTTTGAGTGAGCTGATACCGCTCGCCGCAGCCGAACGACCGAGCGCA
GCGAGTCAGTGAGCGAGGAAGCGGAAGAGCGCCCAATACGCAAACCGCCTCTCCCCGCGCGTTGGCCGAT
TCATTAATGCAGCTGGCACGACAGGTTTCCCGACTGGAAAGCGGGCAGTGAGCGCAACGCAATTAATGTG
AGTTAGCTCACTCATTAGGCACCCCAGGCTTTACACTTTATGCTTCCGGCTCGTATGTTGTGTGGAATTG
TGAGCGGATAACAATTTCACACAGGAAACAGCTATGACCATGATTACGCCAAGCGCGCAATTAACCCTCA
CTAAAGGGAACAAAAGCTGGAGCTGCAAGCTTAATGTAGTCTTATGCAATACTCTTGTAGTCTTGCAACA
TGGTAACGATGAGTTAGCAACATGCCTTACAAGGAGAGAAAAAGCACCGTGCATGCCGATTGGTGGAAGT
AAGGTGGTACGATCGTGCCTTATTAGGAAGGCAACAGACGGGTCTGACATGGATTGGACGAACCACTGAA
TTGCCGCATTGCAGAGATATTGTATTTAAGTGCCTAGCTCGATACATAAACGGGTCTCTCTGGTTAGACC
AGATCTGAGCCTGGGAGCTCTCTGGCTAACTAGGGAACCCACTGCTTAAGCCTCAATAAAGCTTGCCTTG
AGTGCTTCAAGTAGTGTGTGCCCGTCTGTTGTGTGACTCTGGTAACTAGAGATCCCTCAGACCCTTTTAG
TCAGTGTGGAAAATCTCTAGCAGTGGCGCCCGAACAGGGACTTGAAAGCGAAAGGGAAACCAGAGGAGCT
CTCTCGACGCAGGACTCGGCTTGCTGAAGCGCGCACGGCAAGAGGCGAGGGGCGGCGACTGGTGAGTACG
CCAAAAATTTTGACTAGCGGAGGCTAGAAGGAGAGAGATGGGTGCGAGAGCGTCAGTATTAAGCGGGGGA
GAATTAGATCGCGATGGGAAAAAATTCGGTTAAGGCCAGGGGGAAAGAAAAAATATAAATTAAAACATAT
AGTATGGGCAAGCAGGGAGCTAGAACGATTCGCAGTTAATCCTGGCCTGTTAGAAACATCAGAAGGCTGT
AGACAAATACTGGGACAGCTACAACCATCCCTTCAGACAGGATCAGAAGAACTTAGATCATTATATAATA
CAGTAGCAACCCTCTATTGTGTGCATCAAAGGATAGAGATAAAAGACACCAAGGAAGCTTTAGACAAGAT
AGAGGAAGAGCAAAACAAAAGTAAGACCACCGCACAGCAAGCGGCCGCTGATCTTCAGACCTGGAGGAGG
AGATATGAGGGACAATTGGAGAAGTGAATTATATAAATATAAAGTAGTAAAAATTGAACCATTAGGAGTA
GCACCCACCAAGGCAAAGAGAAGAGTGGTGCAGAGAGAAAAAAGAGCAGTGGGAATAGGAGCTTTGTTCC
TTGGGTTCTTGGGAGCAGCAGGAAGCACTATGGGCGCAGCGTCAATGACGCTGACGGTACAGGCCAGACA
ATTATTGTCTGGTATAGTGCAGCAGCAGAACAATTTGCTGAGGGCTATTGAGGCGCAACAGCATCTGTTG
CAACTCACAGTCTGGGGCATCAAGCAGCTCCAGGCAAGAATCCTGGCTGTGGAAAGATACCTAAAGGATC
AACAGCTCCTGGGGATTTGGGGTTGCTCTGGAAAACTCATTTGCACCACTGCTGTGCCTTGGAATGCTAG
TTGGAGTAATAAATCTCTGGAACAGATTTGGAATCACACGACCTGGATGGAGTGGGACAGAGAAATTAAC
AATTACACAAGCTTAATACACTCCTTAATTGAAGAATCGCAAAACCAGCAAGAAAAGAATGAACAAGAAT
TATTGGAATTAGATAAATGGGCAAGTTTGTGGAATTGGTTTAACATAACAAATTGGCTGTGGTATATAAA
ATTATTCATAATGATAGTAGGAGGCTTGGTAGGTTTAAGAATAGTTTTTGCTGTACTTTCTATAGTGAAT
AGAGTTAGGCAGGGATATTCACCATTATCGTTTCAGACCCACCTCCCAACCCCGAGGGGACCCAGAGAGG
GCCTATTTCCCATGATTCCTTCATATTTGCATATACGATACAAGGCTGTTAGAGAGATAATTAGAATTAA
TTTGACTGTAAACACAAAGATATTAGTACAAAATACGTGACGTAGAAAGTAATAATTTCTTGGGTAGTTT
GCAGTTTTAAAATTATGTTTTAAAATGGACTATCATATGCTTACCGTAACTTGAAAGTATTTCGATTTCT
TGGCTTTATATATCTTGTGGAAAGGACGAAACACCGGTGTACAAGGCGACTTACCGGTTTTAGAGCTAGA
AATAGCAAGTTAAAATAAGGCTAGTCCGTTATCAACTTGAAAAAGTGGCACCGAGTCGGTGCTTTTTTAA
GCTTGGCGTAACTAGATCTTGAGACAAATGGCAGTATTCATCCACAATTTTAAAAGAAAAGGGGGGATTG
GGGGGTACAGTGCAGGGGAAAGAATAGTAGACATAATAGCAACAGACATACAAACTAAAGAATTACAAAA
ACAAATTACAAAAATTCAAAATTTTCGGGTTTATTACAGGGACAGCAGAGATCCACTTTGGCGCCGGCTC
GAGGGGG
