>Addgene plasmid #75931 | MOS gRNA (BRDN0001146861) | depositor partial sequence | sequence record 143391 | Target Sequence
GTGTACAAGGCGACTTACCG
