>Addgene plasmid #75931 | MOS gRNA (BRDN0001146861) | addgene partial sequence | sequence record 184849 | hU6-F
ACGTGACGTAGAAAGTAATAATTTCTTGGGTAGTTTGCAGTTTTAAAATTATGTTTTAAAATGGACTATC
ATATGCTTACCGTAACTTGAAAGTATTTCGATTTCTTGGCTTTATATATCTTGTGGAAAGGACGAAACAC
CGGTGTACAAGGCGACTTACCGGTTTTAGAGCTAGAAATAGCAAGTTAAAATAAGGCTAGTCCGTTATCA
ACTTGAAAAAGTGGCACCGAGTCGGTGCTTTTTTAAGCTTGGCGTAACTAGATCTTGAGACAAATGGCAG
TATTCATCCACAATTTTAAAAGAAAAGGGGGGATTGGGGGGTACAGTGCAGGGGAAAGAATAGTAGACAT
AATAGCAACAGACATACAAACTAAAGAATTACAAAAACAAATTACAAAAATTCAAAATTTTCGGGTTTAT
TACAGGGACAGCAGAGATCCACTTTGGCGCCGGCTCGAGGGGGCCCGGGTGCAANGATGGATAAAGTTTT
AAACANAGAGGAATCTTTGCAGCTAATGGACCTTCTAGGTCTTGAAAGGAGTGGNAANNNNNTCCNGTGC
CCGTCAGNGG
